Addgene plasmid #88615: pDONR223-ZNF677
Purpose: Donor Vector containing ZNF677 transcription factor, part of the Human TFome Collection
Depositing lab: Marc Vidal. Depositing organization: Dana-Farber Cancer Institute. Publication: A comprehensive library of human transcription factors for cell fate engineering. Ng AHM, Khoshakhlagh P, Rojo Arias JE, Pasquini G, Wang K, Swiersy A, Shipman SL, Appleton E, Kiaee K, Kohman RE, Vernet A, Dysart M, Leeper K, Saylor W, Huang JY, Graveline A, Taipale J, Hill DE, Vidal M, Melero-Martin JM, Busskamp V, Church GM. Nat Biotechnol. 2021 Apr;39(4):510-519. doi: 10.1038/s41587-020-0742-6. Epub 2020 Nov 30. PubMed 33257861.
Backbone
  Vector backbone: pDONR223
  Backbone manufacturer: Invitrogen
  Backbone size w/o insert (bp): 3000
  Vector type: Gateway Donor Vector
Growth in bacteria
  Bacterial resistance: Spectinomycin, 50 μg/mL
  Growth temperature: 37°C
  Growth strain: DH5alpha
  Copy number: High Copy
Gene/Insert
  Gene/Insert name: ZNF677
  Species: H. sapiens (human)
  Insert size (bp): 1755
  Mutation: Last nucleotide of stop codon removed to allow for Gateway C-terminal fusions
  Entrez Gene: ZNF677 (a.k.a. MGC48625)
  Cloning method: Gateway Cloning
  Sequencing primers: 5′ M13F(-21); 3′ M13R
Terms and licenses: Academic/Nonprofit Terms; Industry Terms: Not Available to Industry
Depositor comments: Represents the ORFeome subset of the TFome
How to cite: pDONR223-ZNF677 was a gift from Marc Vidal (Addgene plasmid # 88615 ; http://n2t.net/addgene:88615 ; RRID:Addgene_88615)
