[The description below was written by a language model from this plasmid's Addgene catalogue record.]
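Description:
pDONR223-ZNF677 is a Gateway donor-type (entry) clone built on the Invitrogen pDONR223 backbone, recorded as about 3 kb without insert, and carrying the open reading frame of the human zinc finger transcription factor ZNF677 (also known as MGC48625) as a 1755 bp insert. It is a bacterial cloning and storage plasmid rather than an expression vector: it is maintained at high copy in E. coli under spectinomycin selection. The record does not list a promoter for the insert, a specific origin of replication, or any tags or reporters, and no feature table is provided. The ORF was introduced by Gateway recombination, so it would be expected to sit between recombination sites that allow transfer into compatible destination vectors, although these sites are not itemised in the record. M13 forward and reverse priming sites flank the insert for sequence verification.

The last nucleotide of the stop codon has been removed. This leaves the reading frame open at the 3′ end, so that after transfer into a destination vector ZNF677 can be read through into a C-terminal tag or fusion partner supplied by that vector. Any promoter, tag and host-specific selection therefore come from the chosen destination vector.

The plasmid belongs to the Human TFome Collection, a comprehensive library of human transcription factors assembled for cell fate engineering, and the depositor notes that it represents the ORFeome-derived subset of that collection. Its typical use is as a source clone for shuttling ZNF677 into expression vectors for overexpression or screening studies.
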