>Addgene plasmid #88615 | pDONR223-ZNF677 | depositor partial sequence | sequence record 172219 | insert
ATGGCTCTTTCTCAGGGACTGTTTACATTCAAGGATGTGGCCATAGAATTCTCTCAAGAGGAGTGGGAGT
GCCTGGACCCTGCCCAGAGGGCCTTGTACAGGGACGTGATGTTGGAGAACTACAGGAACCTGCTTTCTCT
CGATGAGGATAACATCCCTCCAGAAGATGATATTTCTGTTGGATTTACAAGCAAGGGATTATCACCAAAG
GAAAATAATAAAGAGGAATTATACCATCTGGTGATATTAGAAAGAAAGGAAAGCCATGGCATCAACAATT
TTGACCTCAAGGAAGTCTGGGAAAATATGCCTAAGTTTGACAGCCTGTGGGACTATGATGTAAAAAATTA
CAAAGGAATGCCTTTGACCTGTAACAAAAATCTCACTCACAGAAAAGATCAACAACATAATAAATCCTCA
ATACATTTCTCTTTAAAGCAGAGTGTTTCTATAAGAGATAGTGCACACCAGTATTTCATCCATGACAAGC
CATTTATAAGGAATTTGTTAAAACTGAAAAATAACATAAGGTATGCCGGAAACAAATACGTGAAGTGTTT
TGAAAATAAAATTGGATTAAGCTTACAGGCACAGCTGGCTGAACTACAGAGATTTCAAACTGGGGAGAAA
ATGTATGAATGTAATCCAGTTGAGAAGTCTATCAATAGTTCCTCAGTTTCACCACTTCCTCCTTGTGTCA
AAAACATTTGTAATAAATATAGGAAGATTTTGAAATACCCTTTATTACATACACAGTATGGGAGAACACA
CATTAGAGAAAAATCATACAAGTGTAATGACTGTGGAAAGGCTTTTAGCAAAAGTTCGAACCTCACTAAT
CATCAGAGAATTCACTCTGGACAGAGACCTTACAAATGTAACGAGTGTGGCAAAGCCTTTAACCAGTGTT
CGAACCTCACTAGGCATCAGAGAGTCCATACAGGAGAGAAACCATATCAATGTAATATATGTGGCAAGGT
CTGTAGTCAAAATTCAAATCTTGCAAGTCATCAGAGGATGCATACTGGAGAGAAACCTTACAAATGTAAT
GAATGTGGTAAGGCATTTATCCAGCGTTCACACCTTTGGGGTCATGAAAGAATTCATACTGGAGAGAAAC
CTTACAAATGTAATGAATGTGACAAAGCCTTTGCTGAACGTTCAAGCCTTACCCAACATAAGAGAATCCA
TACTGGAGAGAAGCCTTACATATGTAATGAGTGTGGCAAAGCTTTTAAGCAGTGCTCACATCTCACTAGG
CATCAGAATATACATCCTGGAGAGAAACCACACAAATGTAATGTGTGTGGCAGGGCTTTTATCCAAAGTT
CAAGTCTTGTGGAACATCAGAGAATTCACACTGGAGAAAAACCTTACAAATGTAATAAATGTGATAAAGC
TTTTATCAAACGTTCACACCTTTGGGGTCATCAGAGAACTCATACTGGAGAGAAACCTTACAAATGTACT
GAATGTGGCAAAGCCTTTACTGAACGTTCAAATCTTACTCAGCATAAGAAAATCCATACTGGAGAGAAAC
CTTACAAATGTACTGAATGTGGCAAAGCTTTTACCCAATTTGCAAACCTCACTAGACACCAGAAAATACA
CATTGAAAAGAAACATTGTAAACATAATATACATGGTAATGCTTTATTCCAAAGTTCAAACCTTGGAGAT
CATCAAAAAAGTTATAATAGAGAAAAACATATCAAATATAATGAGACAAAAATTAAGTATTCAAGCTGTA
CCTAG
